Addgene plasmid #39092: HBP1
Purpose: Bacterial expression for structure determination; may not be full ORF
Depositing lab: Nicola Burgess-Brown. Depositing organization: University of Oxford.
Backbone
  Vector backbone: pNIC28-Bsa4
  Backbone manufacturer: SGC
  Vector type: Bacterial Expression
Growth in bacteria
  Bacterial resistance: Kanamycin, 50 μg/mL
  Growth temperature: 37°C
  Growth strain: Mach1
  Copy number: Low Copy
Gene/Insert
  Gene/Insert name: HBP1 (alt names: HMG-box transcription factor 1; PDB:3QVE)
  Species: H. sapiens (human)
  Insert size (bp): 508
  GenBank ID: HMG-box transcription factor 1
  Entrez Gene: HBP1
  Tag / fusion protein: His Tev (N terminal on insert)
  Cloning method: Ligation Independent Cloning
  Sequencing primers: 5′ T7; 3′ T7-term
Terms and licenses: Academic/Nonprofit Terms; Industry Terms: Not Available to Industry
How to cite: HBP1 was a gift from Nicola Burgess-Brown (Addgene plasmid # 39092 ; http://n2t.net/addgene:39092 ; RRID:Addgene_39092)
