[The description below was written by a language model from this plasmid's Addgene catalogue record.]
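Description:
HBP1 is a bacterial expression plasmid built on the pNIC28-Bsa4 backbone from the SGC, carrying a fragment of human HMG-box transcription factor 1 (HBP1) for recombinant protein production aimed at structure determination. The plasmid confers kanamycin resistance and is listed as low copy in E. coli. The record does not name the origin of replication, and no feature table is provided, so the individual backbone elements cannot be confirmed from the information given.

The insert is about 508 bp and was introduced by ligation-independent cloning. The record itself cautions that it may not represent the full open reading frame. An insert of this size is consistent with a domain-level construct of the kind usually designed for crystallography, and an associated PDB structure entry is listed among the alternative names. The encoded protein carries an N-terminal His tag followed by a TEV protease site. The His tag allows capture by immobilised metal affinity chromatography, and TEV cleavage then removes the tag to leave a near-native protein.

The promoter is not stated explicitly. However, the listed sequencing primers are T7 and T7-terminator, which indicates that the insert sits between T7 promoter and terminator elements. Such an arrangement would require an E. coli host that supplies T7 RNA polymerase for expression. The construct is typically used to produce and purify a defined human HBP1 fragment for structural and biophysical studies.
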