>Addgene plasmid #39092 | HBP1 | depositor partial sequence | sequence record 49150 | HBP1 sequence 508 bps
ATGCACCATCATCATCATCATTCTTCTGGTGTAGATCTGGGTACCGAGAACCTGTACTTCCAATCCATGT
CCTGGCCTTCAACTGTCTGGCACTGTTTTTTGAAAGGCACACGACTGTGCTTTCATAAGGGAAGCAATAA
GGAATGGCAAGATGTTGAAGATTTTGCTAGAGCTGAAGGCTGTGATAATGAGGAAGATCTTCAAATGGGC
ATTCACAAGGGCTATGGTTCTGATGGTCTAAAGTTGTTATCACATGAAGAAAGTGTATCATTTGGCGAGT
CTGTACTGAAGTTGACTTTTGATCCTGGTACAGTAGAAGATGGTTTACTTACCGTAGAGTGTAAGCTGGA
CCACCCTTTCTATGTTAAAAATAAAGGTTGGTCATCATTTTATCCAAGCTTGACTGTGGTACAGCATGGC
ATTCCATGTTGTGAAGTTCATATTGGCGATGTATGTCTACCTCCTGGACACCCCGATGCCTGACAGTAAA
GGTGGATACGGATCCGAA
