>Addgene plasmid #39092 | HBP1 | addgene partial sequence | sequence record 51857 | T7_term
AGCCGGATCTCAGTGGTGGTGGTGGTGGTGCTCGAGTGCGGCCGCAAGCTTGTCGACGGAGCTCGAATTC
GGATCCGTATCCACCTTTACTGTCAGGCATCGGGGTGTCCAGGAGGTAGACATACATCGCCAATATGAAC
TTCACAACATGGAATGCCATGCTGTACCACAGTCAAGCTTGGATAAAATGATGACCAACCTTTATTTTTA
ACATAGAAAGGGTGGTCCAGCTTACACTCTACGGTAAGTAAACCATCTTCTACTGTACCAGGATCAAAAG
TCAACTTCAGTACAGACTCGCCAAATGATACACTTTCTTCATGTGATAACAACTTTAGACCATCAGAACC
ATAGCCCTTGTGAATGCCCATTTGAAGATCTTCCTCATTATCACAGCCTTCAGCTCTAGCAAAATCTTCA
ACATCTTGCCATTCCTTATTGCTTCCCTTATGAAAGCACAGTCGTGTGCCTTTCAAAAAACAGTGCCAGA
CAGTTGAAGGCCAGGACATGGATTGGAAGTACAGGTTCTCGGTACCCAGATCTACACCAGAAGAATGATG
ATGATGATGGTGCATATGTATATCTCCTTCTTAAAGTTAAACAAAATTATTTCTAGAGGGGAATTGTTAT
CCGCTCACAATTCCCCTATAGTGAGTCGTATTAATTTCGCGGGATCGAGATCTCGATCCTCTACGCCGGA
CGCATCGTGGCCGGCATCACCGGCGCCACAGGTGCGGTTGCTGGCGCCTATATCGCCGACATCACCGATG
GGGAAGATCGGGCTCGCCACTTCGGGCTCATGAGCGCTTGTTTCGGCGTGGGTATGGTGGCAGGCCCCGT
GGCCGGGGGACTGTTGGGCGCCATCTCCTTGCTTGCACCATTCCTTGCGGCGGCGGTGCTCAACGGCCTC
AACCTACTACTGGGCTGCTTTCCTAATGC
