>Addgene plasmid #39092 | HBP1 | addgene partial sequence | sequence record 51858 | T7 5'-TAATACGACTCACTATAGGG-3'
CTCTAGAATAATTTTGTTTAACTTTAAGAAGGAGATATACATATGCACCATCATCATCATCATTCTTCTG
GTGTAGATCTGGGTACCGAGAACCTGTACTTCCAATCCATGTCCTGGCCTTCAACTGTCTGGCACTGTTT
TTTGAAAGGCACACGACTGTGCTTTCATAAGGGAAGCAATAAGGAATGGCAAGATGTTGAAGATTTTGCT
AGAGCTGAAGGCTGTGATAATGAGGAAGATCTTCAAATGGGCATTCACAAGGGCTATGGTTCTGATGGTC
TAAAGTTGTTATCACATGAAGAAAGTGTATCATTTGGCGAGTCTGTACTGAAGTTGACTTTTGATCCTGG
TACAGTAGAAGATGGTTTACTTACCGTAGAGTGTAAGCTGGACCACCCTTTCTATGTTAAAAATAAAGGT
TGGTCATCATTTTATCCAAGCTTGACTGTGGTACAGCATGGCATTCCATGTTGTGAAGTTCATATTGGCG
ATGTATGTCTACCTCCTGGACACCCCGATGCCTGACAGTAAAGGTGGATACGGATCCGAATTCGAGCTCC
GTCGACAAGCTTGCGGCCGCACTCGAGCACCACCACCACCACCACTGAGATCCGGCTGCTAACAAAGCCC
GAAAGGAAGCTGAGTTGGCTGCTGCCACCGCTGAGCAATAACTAGCATAACCCCTTGGGGCCTCTAAACG
GGTCTTGAGGGGTTTTTTGCTGAAAGGAGGAACTATATCCGGATTGGCGAATGGG
[124 nt withheld, positions 756-879]
CGCCGGCTTTCCCCCGTCAAGCTCTAAATCGGGGGCTCCCC
